Addgene plasmid #108200: pM1GG
Purpose: M. sedula PCNA1
Depositing lab: Teruyuki Nagamune. Depositing organization: The University of Tokyo. Publication: A Stable Artificial Multienzymatic Complex Using a Heterotrimeric Protein From Metallosphaera sedula. Iwata F, Hirakawa H, Nagamune T. Biotechnol J. 2018 Nov;13(11):e1700662. doi: 10.1002/biot.201700662. Epub 2018 Apr 30. PubMed 29663675.
Backbone
  Vector backbone: pET-28b(+)
  Backbone manufacturer: Merck Millipore
  Backbone size w/o insert (bp): 5330
  Total vector size (bp): 6085
  Vector type: Bacterial Expression
Growth in bacteria
  Bacterial resistance: Kanamycin, 50 μg/mL
  Growth temperature: 37°C
  Growth strain: DH5alpha
  Growth instructions: Supplement with 1% glucose is recommended to suppress leaky expression.
  Copy number: Low Copy
Gene/Insert
  Gene/Insert name: M. sedula PCNA1 (alt name: MsePCNA1)
  Species: Synthetic; Metallosphaera sedula
  Insert size (bp): 760
  Promoter: T7 promoter
  Tag / fusion protein: His6 tag (N terminal on backbone); His6 tag (C terminal on backbone)
  Cloning method: Restriction Enzyme; 5′ cloning site NdeI (not destroyed); 3′ cloning site BamHI (not destroyed)
  Sequencing primers: 5′ T7; 3′ T7 Terminal
Terms and licenses: Academic/Nonprofit Terms; Industry Terms: Not Available to Industry
How to cite: pM1GG was a gift from Teruyuki Nagamune (Addgene plasmid # 108200 ; http://n2t.net/addgene:108200 ; RRID:Addgene_108200)
