[The description below was written by a language model from this plasmid's Addgene catalogue record and pLannotate feature annotations shown in this document.]
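Description:
pM1GG is a bacterial expression plasmid built on the pET-28b(+) backbone that carries a synthetic coding sequence for PCNA1 of the thermoacidophilic archaeon Metallosphaera sedula (MsePCNA1), one subunit of that organism's heterotrimeric PCNA sliding-clamp protein. The roughly 760 bp insert was cloned between the NdeI and BamHI sites, both of which are retained. Transcription is driven by a T7 promoter followed by a lac operator and the phage T7 gene 10 ribosome binding site, and it ends at the T7 terminator. Expression therefore requires a host supplying T7 RNA polymerase and is induced with IPTG. The plasmid-borne lacI gene provides the repressor that keeps the promoter quiet beforehand.

The record lists His6 tags from the backbone at both the N and C termini. The feature table agrees with this in outline: there is a short His-tag fragment and a thrombin cleavage site upstream of the insert region, and a second His-tag fragment downstream of it. The automated labels for these and for an adjacent short "SET1" fragment reflect partial matches to other tag entries. The PCNA1 open reading frame itself is not annotated, but it corresponds to the unlabelled gap between the thrombin site and the downstream His tag. Whether the C-terminal tag is actually translated in frame cannot be confirmed from the record.

The plasmid is selected with kanamycin (KanR) and replicates from a pBR322-type origin with rop and bom, consistent with its low-copy listing. An f1 origin is also present. The associated work concerns assembling stable artificial multienzyme complexes on the M. sedula PCNA heterotrimer, so this construct probably serves to produce purifiable PCNA1 as one scaffold subunit.
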