Features (pLannotate 1.2.2; 20 found; start..end, strand, type, name):
      1..19      +  promoter       T7 promoter: promoter for bacteriophage T7 RNA polymerase
     20..44      +  protein_bind   lac operator: The lac repressor binds to the lac operator to inhibit transcription in E. coli. This inhibition can be relieved by adding lactose or isopropyl-β-D-thiogalactopyranoside (IPTG). lac repressor encoded by lacI
     59..81      +  RBS            RBS: efficient ribosome binding site from bacteriophage T7 gene 10 (Olins and Rangwala, 1989)
    100..116     +  CDS            capTEV™ (fragment): composite tag for in vivo biotinylation, TEV protease cleavage, and 6xHis tagging
    127..144     +  CDS            thrombin site: thrombin recognition and cleavage site
    946..963     +  CDS            9xHis (fragment): 9xHis affinity tag
    973..1022    +  CDS            SET1 (fragment): solubility-enhancement tag derived from T7 phage gene 10B
   1030..1077    +  terminator     T7 terminator: transcription terminator for bacteriophage T7 RNA polymerase
   1114..1542    +  rep_origin     f1 ori (sequence partly withheld): f1 bacteriophage origin of replication; arrow indicates direction of (+) strand synthesis
   1595..1652    +  promoter       AmpR promoter (fragment): bla
   1661..2476    -  CDS            KanR: aminoglycoside phosphotransferase; aph(3')-Ia; confers resistance to kanamycin in bacteria or G418 (Geneticin®) in eukaryotes
   2598..3186    +  rep_origin     ori: high-copy-number ColE1/pMB1/pBR322/pUC origin of replication
   3372..3511    -  misc_feature   bom: basis of mobility region from pBR322
   3613..3804    -  CDS            rop: Rop protein, which maintains plasmids at low copy number; rop
   3821..4201    +  CDS            YPB1_ECOLX: Protein predicted: Swiss-Prot protein existence level 4. From Escherichia coli.
   4273..4564    -  CDS            TcR (fragment): tetracycline efflux protein; tet; confers resistance to tetracycline
   4579..4600    -  protein_bind   CAP binding site: CAP binding activates transcription in the presence of cAMP. E. coli catabolite activator protein
   4613..5695    -  CDS            lacI: lac repressor; lacI; The lac repressor binds to the lac operator to inhibit transcription in E. coli. This inhibition can be relieved by adding lactose or isopropyl-β-D-thiogalactopyranoside (IPTG).
   5696..5773    -  promoter       lacI promoter: lacI
   5781..6060    -  CDS            TcR (fragment): tetracycline efflux protein; tet; confers resistance to tetracycline
>Addgene plasmid #108200 | pM1GG | addgene full sequence | sequence record 208648 | Addgene NGS Result
TAATACGACTCACTATAGGGGAATTGTGAGCGGATAACAATTCCCCTCTAGAAATAATTTTGTTTAACTT
TAAGAAGGAGATATACCATGGGCAGCAGCCATCATCATCATCATCACAGCAGCGGCCTGGTGCCGCGCGG
CAGCCATATGTTCCGTGCAATCTATGGTAGCTCTCGTGACTTCTATTACATCGTGTCTAGCATTAGCAAA
ATCAGCGACGAGCTGACCCTGAACTTCACTGAAGAGGGCATCGGCTCCAAGTATCTGACCGATGACAAGG
TTATGATGGGTGTGGTTGAAATTGGTAAAGACGCTCTGGAAGAATACTCTATCGAGAAGCCGATTTCTGT
GAAGCTGAACCTGGGCGAACTGAAAAAGATCCTGTCCAAGATGAAGGGCCGCAGCTCCGTGGAGATTACT
GAAACCAACGAAGGCATCCGCATCAGCATGAAGGACGAGAAAACCGGCACCCGCTCCTCTCTGTCCATCA
AGGCGGAAAAAGGTGAACCGCAGATTCTGAAAGAGCCGTCTGTTGCGCACTCTGTTACTATGGGTATTGG
CGGTGACATCCTGAGCATCCTGGTGGATGAATCCATGCAGGTTGGCGAGGAAGTGGAAATCAAAGCGGAG
GATGACCACGTGAGCTTCGAGGTTGAGGAAGCTGGCAAGAAATACTCCGCGGTGCTGAAGAACGGTAAAC
CGCTGACTAAACTGGAAATTGAGAAACAGGGCTCCAGCCGTTACTCCCTGGCGATTCTGGAGAAAGTTAG
CAGCGCACTGTCCTTCTCCAAAGAGATTGAGATCGGTTTCGGTGCGGGTATTCCGATGAAACTGACTGCG
CCGCTGGAAAAGGGCGCAGGCATTCGTTTCTGGGTTGCTCCGCGTCTGGGAGTGAGACCGGATCCGAATT
CGAGCTCCGTCGACAAGCTTGCGGCCGCACTCGAGCACCACCACCACCACCACTGAGATCCGGCTGCTAA
CAAAGCCCGAAAGGAAGCTGAGTTGGCTGCTGCCACCGCTGAGCAATAACTAGCATAACCCCTTGGGGCC
TCTAAACGGGTCTTGAGGGGTTTTTTGCTGAAAGGAGGAACTATATCCGGATTGGCGAATGGG
[124 nt withheld, positions 1114-1237]
C
[91 nt withheld, positions 1239-1329]
A
[49 nt withheld, positions 1331-1379]
CCTTTGACGTTGGAGTCCACGTTCTTT
[37 nt withheld, positions 1407-1443]
ACCCTATCTCGGTCTATTCTTTTGATTTATAAGGGATTTTGCCGATTTCGGCCTATTGGTTAAAAAATGA
GCTGATTTAACAAAAATTTAACGCGAATTTTAACAAAATATTAACGCTTACAATTTAGGTGGCACTTTTC
GGGGAAATGTGCGCGGAACCCCTATTTGTTTATTTTTCTAAATACATTCAAATATGTATCCGCTCATGAA
TTAATTCTTAGAAAAACTCATCGAGCATCAAATGAAACTGCAATTTATTCATATCAGGATTATCAATACC
ATATTTTTGAAAAAGCCGTTTCTGTAATGAAGGAGAAAACTCACCGAGGCAGTTCCATAGGATGGCAAGA
TCCTGGTATCGGTCTGCGATTCCGACTCGTCCAACATCAATACAACCTATTAATTTCCCCTCGTCAAAAA
TAAGGTTATCAAGTGAGAAATCACCATGAGTGACGACTGAATCCGGTGAGAATGGCAAAAGTTTATGCAT
TTCTTTCCAGACTTGTTCAACAGGCCAGCCATTACGCTCGTCATCAAAATCACTCGCATCAACCAAACCG
TTATTCATTCGTGATTGCGCCTGAGCGAGACGAAATACGCGATCGCTGTTAAAAGGACAATTACAAACAG
GAATCGAATGCAACCGGCGCAGGAACACTGCCAGCGCATCAACAATATTTTCACCTGAATCAGGATATTC
TTCTAATACCTGGAATGCTGTTTTCCCGGGGATCGCAGTGGTGAGTAACCATGCATCATCAGGAGTACGG
ATAAAATGCTTGATGGTCGGAAGAGGCATAAATTCCGTCAGCCAGTTTAGTCTGACCATCTCATCTGTAA
CATCATTGGCAACGCTACCTTTGCCATGTTTCAGAAACAACTCTGGCGCATCGGGCTTCCCATACAATCG
ATAGATTGTCGCACCTGATTGCCCGACATTATCGCGAGCCCATTTATACCCATATAAATCAGCATCCATG
TTGGAATTTAATCGCGGCCTAGAGCAAGACGTTTCCCGTTGAATATGGCTCATAACACCCCTTGTATTAC
TGTTTATGTAAGCAGACAGTTTTATTGTTCATGACCAAAATCCCTTAACGTGAGTTTTCGTTCCACTGAG
CGTCAGACCCCGTAGAAAAGATCAAAGGATCTTCTTGAGATCCTTTTTTTCTGCGCGTAATCTGCTGCTT
GCAAACAAAAAAACCACCGCTACCAGCGGTGGTTTGTTTGCCGGATCAAGAGCTACCAACTCTTTTTCCG
AAGGTAACTGGCTTCAGCAGAGCGCAGATACCAAATACTGTCCTTCTAGTGTAGCCGTAGTTAGGCCACC
ACTTCAAGAACTCTGTAGCACCGCCTACATACCTCGCTCTGCTAATCCTGTTACCAGTGGCTGCTGCCAG
TGGCGATAAGTCGTGTCTTACCGGGTTGGACTCAAGACGATAGTTACCGGATAAGGCGCAGCGGTCGGGC
TGAACGGGGGGTTCGTGCACACAGCCCAGCTTGGAGCGAACGACCTACACCGAACTGAGATACCTACAGC
GTGAGCTATGAGAAAGCGCCACGCTTCCCGAAGGGAGAAAGGCGGACAGGTATCCGGTAAGCGGCAGGGT
CGGAACAGGAGAGCGCACGAGGGAGCTTCCAGGGGGAAACGCCTGGTATCTTTATAGTCCTGTCGGGTTT
CGCCACCTCTGACTTGAGCGTCGATTTTTGTGATGCTCGTCAGGGGGGCGGAGCCTATGGAAAAACGCCA
GCAACGCGGCCTTTTTACGGTTCCTGGCCTTTTGCTGGCCTTTTGCTCACATGTTCTTTCCTGCGTTATC
CCCTGATTCTGTGGATAACCGTATTACCGCCTTTGAGTGAGCTGATACCGCTCGCCGCAGCCGAACGACC
GAGCGCAGCGAGTCAGTGAGCGAGGAAGCGGAAGAGCGCCTGATGCGGTATTTTCTCCTTACGCATCTGT
GCGGTATTTCACACCGCAATGGTGCACTCTCAGTACAATCTGCTCTGATGCCGCATAGTTAAGCCAGTAT
ACACTCCGCTATCGCTACGTGACTGGGTCATGGCTGCGCCCCGACACCCGCCAACACCCGCTGACGCGCC
CTGACGGGCTTGTCTGCTCCCGGCATCCGCTTACAGACAAGCTGTGACCGTCTCCGGGAGCTGCATGTGT
CAGAGGTTTTCACCGTCATCACCGAAACGCGCGAGGCAGCTGCGGTAAAGCTCATCAGCGTGGTCGTGAA
GCGATTCACAGATGTCTGCCTGTTCATCCGCGTCCAGCTCGTTGAGTTTCTCCAGAAGCGTTAATGTCTG
GCTTCTGATAAAGCGGGCCATGTTAAGGGCGGTTTTTTCCTGTTTGGTCACTGATGCCTCCGTGTAAGGG
GGATTTCTGTTCATGGGGGTAATGATACCGATGAAACGAGAGAGGATGCTCACGATACGGGTTACTGATG
ATGAACATGCCCGGTTACTGGAACGTTGTGAGGGTAAACAACTGGCGGTATGGATGCGGCGGGACCAGAG
AAAAATCACTCAGGGTCAATGCCAGCGCTTCGTTAATACAGATGTAGGTGTTCCACAGGGTAGCCAGCAG
CATCCTGCGATGCAGATCCGGAACATAATGGTGCAGGGCGCTGACTTCCGCGTTTCCAGACTTTACGAAA
CACGGAAACCGAAGACCATTCATGTTGTTGCTCAGGTCGCAGACGTTTTGCAGCAGCAGTCGCTTCACGT
TCGCTCGCGTATCGGTGATTCATTCTGCTAACCAGTAAGGCAACCCCGCCAGCCTAGCCGGGTCCTCAAC
GACAGGAGCACGATCATGCGCACCCGTGGGGCCGCCATGCCGGCGATAATGGCCTGCTTCTCGCCGAAAC
GTTTGGTGGCGGGACCAGTGACGAAGGCTTGAGCGAGGGCGTGCAAGATTCCGAATACCGCAAGCGACAG
GCCGATCATCGTCGCGCTCCAGCGAAAGCGGTCCTCGCCGAAAATGACCCAGAGCGCTGCCGGCACCTGT
CCTACGAGTTGCATGATAAAGAAGACAGTCATAAGTGCGGCGACGATAGTCATGCCCCGCGCCCACCGGA
AGGAGCTGACTGGGTTGAAGGCTCTCAAGGGCATCGGTCGAGATCCCGGTGCCTAATGAGTGAGCTAACT
TACATTAATTGCGTTGCGCTCACTGCCCGCTTTCCAGTCGGGAAACCTGTCGTGCCAGCTGCATTAATGA
ATCGGCCAACGCGCGGGGAGAGGCGGTTTGCGTATTGGGCGCCAGGGTGGTTTTTCTTTTCACCAGTGAG
ACGGGCAACAGCTGATTGCCCTTCACCGCCTGGCCCTGAGAGAGTTGCAGCAAGCGGTCCACGCTGGTTT
GCCCCAGCAGGCGAAAATCCTGTTTGATGGTGGTTAACGGCGGGATATAACATGAGCTGTCTTCGGTATC
GTCGTATCCCACTACCGAGATATCCGCACCAACGCGCAGCCCGGACTCGGTAATGGCGCGCATTGCGCCC
AGCGCCATCTGATCGTTGGCAACCAGCATCGCAGTGGGAACGATGCCCTCATTCAGCATTTGCATGGTTT
GTTGAAAACCGGACATGGCACTCCAGTCGCCTTCCCGTTCCGCTATCGGCTGAATTTGATTGCGAGTGAG
ATATTTATGCCAGCCAGCCAGACGCAGACGCGCCGAGACAGAACTTAATGGGCCCGCTAACAGCGCGATT
TGCTGGTGACCCAATGCGACCAGATGCTCCACGCCCAGTCGCGTACCGTCTTCATGGGAGAAAATAATAC
TGTTGATGGGTGTCTGGTCAGAGACATCAAGAAATAACGCCGGAACATTAGTGCAGGCAGCTTCCACAGC
AATGGCATCCTGGTCATCCAGCGGATAGTTAATGATCAGCCCACTGACGCGTTGCGCGAGAAGATTGTGC
ACCGCCGCTTTACAGGCTTCGACGCCGCTTCGTTCTACCATCGACACCACCACGCTGGCACCCAGTTGAT
CGGCGCGAGATTTAATCGCCGCGACAATTTGCGACGGCGCGTGCAGGGCCAGACTGGAGGTGGCAACGCC
AATCAGCAACGACTGTTTGCCCGCCAGTTGTTGTGCCACGCGGTTGGGAATGTAATTCAGCTCCGCCATC
GCCGCTTCCACTTTTTCCCGCGTTTTCGCAGAAACGTGGCTGGCCTGGTTCACCACGCGGGAAACGGTCT
GATAAGAGACACCGGCATACTCTGCGACATCGTATAACGTTACTGGTTTCACATTCACCACCCTGAATTG
ACTCTCTTCCGGGCGCTATCATGCCATACCGCGAAAGGTTTTGCGCCATTCGATGGTGTCCGGGATCTCG
ACGCTCTCCCTTATGCGACTCCTGCATTAGGAAGCAGCCCAGTAGTAGGTTGAGGCCGTTGAGCACCGCC
GCCGCAAGGAATGGTGCATGCAAGGAGATGGCGCCCAACAGTCCCCCGGCCACGGGGCCTGCCACCATAC
CCACGCCGAAACAAGCGCTCATGAGCCCGAAGTGGCGAGCCCGATCTTCCCCATCGGTGATGTCGGCGAT
ATAGGCGCCAGCAACCGCACCTGTGGCGCCGGTGATGCCGGCCACGATGCGTCCGGCGTAGAGGATCGAG
ATCTCGATCCCGCGAAAT
